Addgene plasmid #158561: pLIX403-ccdB-G418
Purpose: (Empty Backbone) Set of empty Gateway Cloning compatible, inducible, lentiviral vectors with various mammalian selection markers and N-terminal fluorescent protein fusions
Depositing lab: Alejandro Chavez. Depositing organization: Columbia University.
Backbone
  Vector backbone: pLIX403
  Vector type: Mammalian Expression, Lentiviral
  Selectable markers: Neomycin (select with G418)
Growth in bacteria
  Bacterial resistance: Chloramphenicol and Ampicillin, 25 & 100 μg/mL
  Growth temperature: 30°C
  Growth strain: ccdB Survival
  Copy number: High Copy
Gene/Insert
  Gene/Insert name: None
Terms and licenses: Academic/Nonprofit Terms; Industry Terms: Not Available to Industry
Depositor comments: 5' Cloning Site: PacI (not destroyed), 3' Cloning Site: SbfI (not destroyed)
How to cite: pLIX403-ccdB-G418 was a gift from Alejandro Chavez (Addgene plasmid # 158561 ; http://n2t.net/addgene:158561 ; RRID:Addgene_158561)
