[The description below was written by a language model from this plasmid's Addgene catalogue record and pLannotate feature annotations shown in this document.]
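Description:
pLIX403-ccdB-G418 is an empty, Gateway-compatible, doxycycline-inducible lentiviral destination vector built on the pLIX403 backbone. It belongs to a set of such vectors that differ in their mammalian selection marker and in optional N-terminal fluorescent protein fusions. This version carries G418 selection, and no fluorescent protein is annotated in it. Both sequence records (9,611 nt, depositor and NGS) show the same feature set with different start coordinates. In bacteria the plasmid replicates from a high-copy ColE1/pUC origin and carries AmpR on the backbone. The Gateway cassette adds chloramphenicol resistance and the ccdB toxin gene, which is why the plasmid is propagated in a ccdB-tolerant strain under dual ampicillin and chloramphenicol selection.

The viral portion is a third-generation-style, self-inactivating HIV-1 design. An RSV promoter drives a truncated 5' LTR, followed by the Ψ packaging signal, a partial gag fragment, RRE and cPPT/CTS, and the unit ends in a ΔU3 3' LTR with a downstream SV40 poly(A) signal. Inside this unit, a tight TRE promoter sits upstream of the attR1–CmR–ccdB–attR2 cassette. An LR recombination with an entry clone replaces this cassette with a gene of interest, and loss of ccdB counterselects against unrecombined vector. A short His-tag fragment is annotated just after attR2. Downstream, the human PGK promoter drives NeoR followed by an rtTA3-type reverse Tet transactivator; the record does not annotate the element linking these two coding sequences. A WPRE follows to enhance expression. Because a single provirus supplies both the transactivator and the responsive promoter, transduced cells can be selected with G418 and the inserted gene switched on with doxycycline. Depositor notes list PacI and SbfI as retained flanking cloning sites.
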