Features (pLannotate 1.2.2; 33 found; start..end, strand, type, name):
     41..158     +  misc_feature   cPPT/CTS: central polypurine tract and central termination sequence of HIV-1
    212..526     +  promoter       tight TRE promoter: Tet-responsive promoter PTight, consisting of seven tet operator sequences followed by the minimal CMV promoter
    543..667     +  protein_bind   attR1: mutant version of attR; recombination site for the Gateway® LR reaction LR Clonase™
    692..722     +  promoter       lac UV5 promoter: E. coli lac promoter with an "up" mutation
    746..775     +  promoter       cat promoter (fragment): promoter of the E. coli cat gene encoding chloramphenicol acetyltransferase
    776..1435    +  CDS            CmR: chloramphenicol acetyltransferase; cat; confers resistance to chloramphenicol
   1614..1772    +  CDS            ccdA (fragment): CCDA_ECO57 - Also known as H, letA. Experimental evidence at protein level: Swiss-Prot protein existence level 1. Antitoxin component of a type II toxin-antitoxin (TA) system which inhibits the post-segregational killing (PSK) of plasmid-free cells, also referred to as a plasmid addiction system. Binds to and blocks the activity of CcdB; will also remove bound CcdB protein from the CcdB-GyrA complex by forming a CcdA-CcdB complex, a process termed rejuvenation. Functions as a transcriptional corepressor for the ccdAB operon, repression also requires CcdB (By similarity). From Escherichia coli
   1777..2079    +  CDS            ccdB: CCDB_ECOLI - Also known as G, letB, letD. Experimental evidence at protein level: Swiss-Prot protein existence level 1. Toxic component of a type II toxin-antitoxin (TA) system, functioning in plasmid maintainence. Responsible for the post- segregational killing (PSK) of plasmid-free cells, also referred to as a plasmid addiction system. Half-life of over 2 hours. Cell killing by CcdB is accompanied by filamentation, defects in chromosome and plasmid segregation, defects in cell division, formation of anucleate cells, decreased DNA synthesis and plasmid loss. Interferes with the activity of DN
   2123..2247    -  protein_bind   attR2: mutant version of attR; recombination site for the Gateway® LR reaction LR Clonase™
   2306..2324    +  CDS            9xHis (fragment): 9xHis affinity tag
   2334..2844    +  promoter       hPGK promoter: human phosphoglycerate kinase 1 promoter
   2860..3651    +  CDS            NeoR/KanR: aminoglycoside phosphotransferase from Tn5; aph(3')-II (or nptII); confers resistance to neomycin, kanamycin, and G418 (Geneticin®)
   3724..4421    +  CDS            rtTA3 (fragment): reverse tetracycline transactivator 3 activates expression from Tet-responsive promoters in the presence of doxycycline
   4351..4461    +  CDS            VP48: 3 tandem repeats of the minimal activation domain of herpes simplex virus VP16 (Cheng et al., 2013)
   4497..5045    +  misc_feature   WPRE (fragment): woodchuck hepatitis virus posttranscriptional regulatory element
   5071..5142    +  CDS            nef (fragment): NEF_HV1Z2 - Experimental evidence at protein level: Swiss-Prot protein existence level 1. Extracellular Nef protein targets CD4(+) T-lymphocytes for apoptosis by interacting with CXCR4 surface receptors. From Human immunodeficiency virus type 1 group M subtype D (isolate Z2/CDC-Z34) (HIV-1).
   5144..5377    +  LTR            3' LTR (ΔU3): self-inactivating 3' long terminal repeat (LTR) from HIV-1
   5449..5570    +  polyA_signal   SV40 poly(A) signal: SV40 polyadenylation signal
   5610..5745    +  rep_origin     SV40 ori: SV40 origin of replication
   5753..5816    +  promoter       AmpR promoter: bla
   5817..6677    +  CDS            AmpR: β-lactamase; bla; confers resistance to ampicillin, carbenicillin, and related antibiotics
   6848..7436    +  rep_origin     ori: high-copy-number ColE1/pMB1/pBR322/pUC origin of replication
   7619..7711    +  CDS            lacI (fragment): lac repressor; lacI; The lac repressor binds to the lac operator to inhibit transcription in E. coli. This inhibition can be relieved by adding lactose or isopropyl-β-D-thiogalactopyranoside (IPTG).
   7724..7745    +  protein_bind   CAP binding site: CAP binding activates transcription in the presence of cAMP. E. coli catabolite activator protein
   7760..7790    +  promoter       lac promoter: promoter for the E. coli lac operon
   7798..7814    +  protein_bind   lac operator: The lac repressor binds to the lac operator to inhibit transcription in E. coli. This inhibition can be relieved by adding lactose or isopropyl-β-D-thiogalactopyranoside (IPTG). lac repressor encoded by lacI
   7859..7877    +  promoter       T3 promoter: promoter for bacteriophage T3 RNA polymerase
   7905..8131    +  promoter       RSV promoter: Rous sarcoma virus enhancer/promoter
   8132..8312    +  LTR            5' LTR (truncated): truncated 5' long terminal repeat (LTR) from HIV-1
   8359..8484    +  misc_feature   HIV-1 Ψ: packaging signal of human immunodeficiency virus type 1
   8468..8831    +  CDS            HIV-1 gag (fragment): gag protein from human immunodeficiency virus 1; gag
   8977..9210    +  misc_feature   RRE: The Rev response element (RRE) of HIV-1 allows for Rev-dependent mRNA export from the nucleus to the cytoplasm.
   9587..9611    +  CDS            Rev (fragment): human immunodeficiency virus 1 (HIV-1) Rev protein; rev; enhances nuclear export of unspliced and incompletely spliced viral mRNAs
>Addgene plasmid #158561 | pLIX403-ccdB-G418 | depositor full sequence | sequence record 306025 | pLIX403-ccdB-G418 sequence 9611 bps
AATTCTCGACCTCGAGACAAATGGCAGTATTCATCCACAATTTTAAAAGAAAAGGGGGGATTGGGGGGTA
CAGTGCAGGGGAAAGAATAGTAGACATAATAGCAACAGACATACAAACTAAAGAATTACAAAAACAAATT
ACAAAAATTCAAAATTTTCGGGTTTATTACAGGGACAGCAGAGATCCACTTTGGCCGCGAATCGATATGT
CGAGTTTACTCCCTATCAGTGATAGAGAACGTATGTCGAGTTTACTCCCTATCAGTGATAGAGAACGATG
TCGAGTTTACTCCCTATCAGTGATAGAGAACGTATGTCGAGTTTACTCCCTATCAGTGATAGAGAACGTA
TGTCGAGTTTACTCCCTATCAGTGATAGAGAACGTATGTCGAGTTTATCCCTATCAGTGATAGAGAACGT
ATGTCGAGTTTACTCCCTATCAGTGATAGAGAACGTATGTCGAGGTAGGCGTGTACGGTGGGAGGCCTAT
ATAAGCAGAGCTCGTTTAGTGAACCGTCAGATCGCCTGGAGAATTGGCTAGCACAAGTTTGTACAAAAAA
GCTGAACGAGAAACGTAAAATGATATAAATATCAATATATTAAATTAGATTTTGCATAAAAAACAGACTA
CATAATACTGTAAAACACAACATATCCAGTCACTATGGCGGCCGCATTAGGCACCCCAGGCTTTACACTT
TATGCTTCCGGCTCGTATAATGTGTGGATTTTGAGTTAGGATCCGTCGAGATTTTCAGGAGCTAAGGAAG
CTAAAATGGAGAAAAAAATCACTGGATATACCACCGTTGATATATCCCAATGGCATCGTAAAGAACATTT
TGAGGCATTTCAGTCAGTTGCTCAATGTACCTATAACCAGACCGTTCAGCTGGATATTACGGCCTTTTTA
AAGACCGTAAAGAAAAATAAGCACAAGTTTTATCCGGCCTTTATTCACATTCTTGCCCGCCTGATGAATG
CTCATCCGGAATTCCGTATGGCAATGAAAGACGGTGAGCTGGTGATATGGGATAGTGTTCACCCTTGTTA
CACCGTTTTCCATGAGCAAACTGAAACGTTTTCATCGCTCTGGAGTGAATACCACGACGATTTCCGGCAG
TTTCTACACATATATTCGCAAGATGTGGCGTGTTACGGTGAAAACCTGGCCTATTTCCCTAAAGGGTTTA
TTGAGAATATGTTTTTCGTCTCAGCCAATCCCTGGGTGAGTTTCACCAGTTTTGATTTAAACGTGGCCAA
TATGGACAACTTCTTCGCCCCCGTTTTCACCATGGGCAAATATTATACGCAAGGCGACAAGGTGCTGATG
CCGCTGGCGATTCAGGTTCATCATGCCGTTTGTGATGGCTTCCATGTCGGCAGAATGCTTAATGAATTAC
AACAGTACTGCGATGAGTGGCAGGGCGGGGCGTAAAGATCTGGATCCGGCTTACTAAAAGCCAGATAACA
GTATGCGTATTTGCGCGCTGATTTTTGCGGTATAAGAATATATACTGATATGTATACCCGAAGTATGTCA
AAAAGAGGTATGCTATGAAGCAGCGTATTACAGTGACAGTTGACAGCGACAGCTATCAGTTGCTCAAGGC
ATATATGATGTCAATATCTCCGGTCTGGTAAGCACAACCATGCAGAATGAAGCCCGTCGTCTGCGTGCCG
AACGCTGGAAAGCGGAAAATCAGGAAGGGATGGCTGAGGTCGCCCGGTTTATTGAAATGAACGGCTCTTT
TGCTGACGAGAACAGGGGCTGGTGAAATGCAGTTTAAGGTTTACACCTATAAAAGAGAGAGCCGTTATCG
TCTGTTTGTGGATGTACAGAGTGATATTATTGACACGCCCGGGCGACGGATGGTGATCCCCCTGGCCAGT
GCACGTCTGCTGTCAGATAAAGTCTCCCGTGAACTTTACCCGGTGGTGCATATCGGGGATGAAAGCTGGC
GCATGATGACCACCGATATGGCCAGTGTGCCGGTCTCCGTTATCGGGGAAGAAGTGGCTGATCTCAGCCA
CCGCGAAAATGACATCAAAAACGCCATTAACCTGATGTTCTGGGGAATATAAATGTCAGGCTCCCTTATA
CACAGCCAGTCTGCAGGTCGACCATAGTGACTGGATATGTTGTGTTTTACAGTATTATGTAGTCTGTTTT
TTATGCAAAATCTAATTTAATATATTGATATTTATATCATTTTACGTTTCTCGTTCAGCTTTCTTGTACA
AAGTGGTTGCAGGAAAGCCAATCCCAAACCCACTCCTAGGTCTCGACAGTACAGCATAGACCGGTCCACC
ACCACCACCACCACTAAGGATCCGGGGTTGGGGTTGCGCCTTTTCCAAGGCAGCCCTGGGTTTGCGCAGG
GACGCGGCTGCTCTGGGCGTGGTTCCGGGAAACGCAGCGGCGCCGACCCTGGGTCTCGCACATTCTTCAC
GTCCGTTCGCAGCGTCACCCGGATCTTCGCCGCTACCCTTGTGGGCCCCCCGGCGACGCTTCCTGCTCCG
CCCCTAAGTCGGGAAGGTTCCTTGCGGTTCGCGGCGTGCCGGACGTGACAAACGGAAGCCGCACGTCTCA
CTAGTACCCTCGCAGACGGACAGCGCCAGGGAGCAATGGCAGCGCGCCGACCGCGATGGGCTGTGGCCAA
TAGCGGCTGCTCAGCAGGGCGCGCCGAGAGCAGCGGCCGGGAAGGGGCGGTGCGGGAGGCGGGGTGTGGG
GCGGTAGTGTGGGCCCTGTTCCTGCCCGCGCGGTGTTCCGCATTCTGCAAGCCTCCGGAGCGCACGTCGG
CAGTCGGCTCCCTCGTTGACCGAATCACCGACCTCTCTCCCCAGCTTAATTAATTCACCATGATTGAACA
AGATGGATTGCACGCAGGTTCTCCGGCCGCTTGGGTGGAGAGGCTATTCGGCTATGACTGGGCACAACAG
ACAATCGGCTGCTCTGATGCCGCCGTGTTCCGGCTGTCAGCGCAGGGGCGCCCGGTTCTTTTTGTCAAGA
CCGACCTGTCCGGTGCCCTGAATGAACTGCAAGACGAGGCAGCGCGGCTATCGTGGCTGGCCACGACGGG
CGTTCCTTGCGCAGCTGTGCTCGACGTTGTCACTGAAGCGGGAAGGGACTGGCTGCTATTGGGCGAAGTG
CCGGGGCAGGATCTCCTGTCATCTCACCTTGCTCCTGCCGAGAAAGTATCCATCATGGCTGATGCAATGC
GGCGGCTGCATACGCTTGATCCGGCTACCTGCCCATTCGACCACCAAGCGAAACATCGCATCGAGCGAGC
ACGTACTCGGATGGAAGCCGGTCTTGTCGATCAGGATGATCTGGACGAAGAGCATCAGGGGCTCGCGCCA
GCCGAACTGTTCGCCAGGCTCAAGGCGAGCATGCCCGACGGCGAGGATCTCGTCGTGACCCATGGCGATG
CCTGCTTGCCGAATATCATGGTGGAAAATGGCCGCTTTTCTGGATTCATCGACTGTGGCCGGCTGGGTGT
GGCGGACCGCTATCAGGACATAGCGTTGGCTACCCGTGATATTGCTGAAGAGCTTGGCGGCGAATGGGCT
GACCGCTTCCTCGTGCTTTACGGTATCGCCGCTCCCGATTCGCAGCGCATCGCCTTCTATCGCCTTCTTG
ACGAGTTCTTCCCTGCAGGTCCCGGTGCCGAAGGTAGAGGTTCTCTCCTCACTTGTGGTGATGTTGAAGA
AAACCCTGGTCCAATGTCTAGACTGGACAAGAGCAAAGTCATAAACGGAGCTCTGGAATTACTCAATGGT
GTCGGTATCGAAGGCCTGACGACAAGGAAACTCGCTCAAAAGCTGGGAGTTGAGCAGCCTACCCTGTACT
GGCACGTGAAGAACAAGCGGGCCCTGCTCGATGCCCTGCCAATCGAGATGCTGGACAGGCATCATACCCA
CTTCTGCCCCCTGGAAGGCGAGTCATGGCAAGACTTTCTGCGGAACAACGCCAAGTCATACCGCTGTGCT
CTCCTCTCACATCGCGACGGGGCTAAAGTGCATCTCGGCACCCGCCCAACAGAGAAACAGTACGAAACCC
TGGAAAATCAGCTCGCGTTCCTGTGTCAGCAAGGCTTCTCCCTGGAGAACGCACTGTACGCTCTGTCCGC
CGTGGGCCACTTTACACTGGGCTGCGTATTGGAGGAACAGGAGCATCAAGTAGCAAAAGAGGAAAGAGAG
ACACCTACCACCGATTCTATGCCCCCACTTCTGAGACAAGCAATTGAGCTGTTCGACCGGCAGGGAGCCG
AACCTGCCTTCCTTTTCGGCCTGGAACTAATCATATGTGGCCTGGAGAAACAGCTAAAGTGCGAAAGCGG
CGGGCCGACCGACGCCCTTGACGATTTTGACTTAGACATGCTCCCAGCCGATGCCCTTGACGACTTTGAC
CTTGATATGCTGCCTGCTGACGCTCTTGACGATTTTGACCTTGACATGCTCCCCGGGTAACTAAGTAAGG
ATCGATCCAAGATATCGTATTCTTAACTATGTTGCTCCTTTTACGCTATGTGGATACGCTGCTTTAATGC
CTTTGTATCATGCTATTGCTTCCCGTATGGCTTTCATTTTCTCCTCCTTGTATAAATCCTGGTTGCTGTC
TCTTTATGAGGAGTTGTGGCCCGTTGTCAGGCAACGTGGCGTGGTGTGCACTGTGTTTGCTGACGCAACC
CCCACTGGTTGGGGCATTGCCACCACCTGTCAGCTCCTTTCCGGGACTTTCGCTTTCCCCCTCCCTATTG
CCACGGCGGAACTCATCGCCGCCTGCCTTGCCCGCTGCTGGACAGGGGCTCGGCTGTTGGGCACTGACAA
TTCCGTGGTGTTGTCGGGGAAGCTGACGTCCTTTCCATGGCTGCTCGCCTGTGTTGCCACCTGGATTCTG
CGCGGGACGTCCTTCTGCTACGTCCCTTCGGCCCTCAATCCAGCGGACCTTCCTTCCCGCGGCCTGCTGC
CGGCTCTGCGGCCTCTTCCGCGTCTTCGCCTTCGCCCTCAGACGAGTCGGATCTCCCTTTGGGCCGCCTC
CCCGCCTGTTTCGCCTCGGCGTCCGGACTAGAGGTACCTTTAAGACCAATGACTTACAAGGCAGCTGTAG
ATCTTAGCCACTTTTTAAAAGAAAAGGGGGGACTGGAAGGGCTAATTCACTCCCAACGAAGACAAGATCT
GCTTTTTGCTTGTACTGGGTCTCTCTGGTTAGACCAGATCTGAGCCTGGGAGCTCTCTGGCTAACTAGGG
AACCCACTGCTTAAGCCTCAATAAAGCTTGCCTTGAGTGCTTCAAGTAGTGTGTGCCCGTCTGTTGTGTG
ACTCTGGTAACTAGAGATCCCTCAGACCCTTTTAGTCAGTGTGGAAAATCTCTAGCAGTAGTAGTTCATG
TCATCTTATTATTCAGTATTTATAACTTGCAAAGAAATGAATATCAGAGAGTGAGAGGAACTTGTTTATT
GCAGCTTATAATGGTTACAAATAAAGCAATAGCATCACAAATTTCACAAATAAAGCATTTTTTTCACTGC
ATTCTAGTTGTGGTTTGTCCAAACTCATCAATGTATCTTATCATGTCTGGCTCTAGCTATCCCGCCCCTA
ACTCCGCCCATCCCGCCCCTAACTCCGCCCAGTTCCGCCCATTCTCCGCCCCATGGCTGACTAATTTTTT
TTATTTATGCAGAGGCCGAGGCCGCCTCGGCCTCTGAGCTATTCCAGAAGTAGTGAGGAGGCTTTTTTGG
AGGCCTTTCAAATATGTATCCGCTCATGAGACAATAACCCTGATAAATGCTTCAATAATATTGAAAAAGG
AAGAGTATGAGTATTCAACATTTCCGTGTCGCCCTTATTCCCTTTTTTGCGGCATTTTGCCTTCCTGTTT
TTGCTCACCCAGAAACGCTGGTGAAAGTAAAAGATGCTGAAGATCAGTTGGGTGCACGAGTGGGTTACAT
CGAACTGGATCTCAACAGCGGTAAGATCCTTGAGAGTTTTCGCCCCGAAGAACGTTTTCCAATGATGAGC
ACTTTTAAAGTTCTGCTATGTGGCGCGGTATTATCCCGTATTGACGCCGGGCAAGAGCAACTCGGTCGCC
GCATACACTATTCTCAGAATGACTTGGTTGAGTACTCACCAGTCACAGAAAAGCATCTTACGGATGGCAT
GACAGTAAGAGAATTATGCAGTGCTGCCATAACCATGAGTGATAACACTGCGGCCAACTTACTTCTGACA
ACGATCGGAGGACCGAAGGAGCTAACCGCTTTTTTGCACAACATGGGGGATCATGTAACTCGCCTTGATC
GTTGGGAACCGGAGCTGAATGAAGCCATACCAAACGACGAGCGTGACACCACGATGCCTGTAGCAATGGC
AACAACGTTGCGCAAACTATTAACTGGCGAACTACTTACTCTAGCTTCCCGGCAACAATTAATAGACTGG
ATGGAGGCGGATAAAGTTGCAGGACCACTTCTGCGCTCGGCCCTTCCGGCTGGCTGGTTTATTGCTGATA
AATCTGGAGCCGGTGAGCGTGGGTCTCGCGGTATCATTGCAGCACTGGGGCCAGATGGTAAGCCCTCCCG
TATCGTAGTTATCTACACGACGGGGAGTCAGGCAACTATGGATGAACGAAATAGACAGATCGCTGAGATA
GGTGCCTCACTGATTAAGCATTGGTAACTGTCAGACCAAGTTTACTCATATATACTTTAGATTGATTTAA
AACTTCATTTTTAATTTAAAAGGATCTAGGTGAAGATCCTTTTTGATAATCTCATGACCAAAATCCCTTA
ACGTGAGTTTTCGTTCCACTGAGCGTCAGACCCCGTAGAAAAGATCAAAGGATCTTCTTGAGATCCTTTT
TTTCTGCGCGTAATCTGCTGCTTGCAAACAAAAAAACCACCGCTACCAGCGGTGGTTTGTTTGCCGGATC
AAGAGCTACCAACTCTTTTTCCGAAGGTAACTGGCTTCAGCAGAGCGCAGATACCAAATACTGTTCTTCT
AGTGTAGCCGTAGTTAGGCCACCACTTCAAGAACTCTGTAGCACCGCCTACATACCTCGCTCTGCTAATC
CTGTTACCAGTGGCTGCTGCCAGTGGCGATAAGTCGTGTCTTACCGGGTTGGACTCAAGACGATAGTTAC
CGGATAAGGCGCAGCGGTCGGGCTGAACGGGGGGTTCGTGCACACAGCCCAGCTTGGAGCGAACGACCTA
CACCGAACTGAGATACCTACAGCGTGAGCTATGAGAAAGCGCCACGCTTCCCGAAGGGAGAAAGGCGGAC
AGGTATCCGGTAAGCGGCAGGGTCGGAACAGGAGAGCGCACGAGGGAGCTTCCAGGGGGAAACGCCTGGT
ATCTTTATAGTCCTGTCGGGTTTCGCCACCTCTGACTTGAGCGTCGATTTTTGTGATGCTCGTCAGGGGG
GCGGAGCCTATGGAAAAACGCCAGCAACGCGGCCTTTTTACGGTTCCTGGCCTTTTGCTGGCCTTTTGCT
CACATGTTCTTTCCTGCGTTATCCCCTGATTCTGTGGATAACCGTATTACCGCCTTTGAGTGAGCTGATA
CCGCTCGCCGCAGCCGAACGACCGAGCGCAGCGAGTCAGTGAGCGAGGAAGCGGAAGAGCGCCCAATACG
CAAACCGCCTCTCCCCGCGCGTTGGCCGATTCATTAATGCAGCTGGCACGACAGGTTTCCCGACTGGAAA
GCGGGCAGTGAGCGCAACGCAATTAATGTGAGTTAGCTCACTCATTAGGCACCCCAGGCTTTACACTTTA
TGCTTCCGGCTCGTATGTTGTGTGGAATTGTGAGCGGATAACAATTTCACACAGGAAACAGCTATGACCA
TGATTACGCCAAGCGCGCAATTAACCCTCACTAAAGGGAACAAAAGCTGGAGCTGCAAGCTTAATGTAGT
CTTATGCAATACTCTTGTAGTCTTGCAACATGGTAACGATGAGTTAGCAACATGCCTTACAAGGAGAGAA
AAAGCACCGTGCATGCCGATTGGTGGAAGTAAGGTGGTACGATCGTGCCTTATTAGGAAGGCAACAGACG
GGTCTGACATGGATTGGACGAACCACTGAATTGCCGCATTGCAGAGATATTGTATTTAAGTGCCTAGCTC
GATACATAAACGGGTCTCTCTGGTTAGACCAGATCTGAGCCTGGGAGCTCTCTGGCTAACTAGGGAACCC
ACTGCTTAAGCCTCAATAAAGCTTGCCTTGAGTGCTTCAAGTAGTGTGTGCCCGTCTGTTGTGTGACTCT
GGTAACTAGAGATCCCTCAGACCCTTTTAGTCAGTGTGGAAAATCTCTAGCAGTGGCGCCCGAACAGGGA
CTTGAAAGCGAAAGGGAAACCAGAGGAGCTCTCTCGACGCAGGACTCGGCTTGCTGAAGCGCGCACGGCA
AGAGGCGAGGGGCGGCGACTGGTGAGTACGCCAAAAATTTTGACTAGCGGAGGCTAGAAGGAGAGAGATG
GGTGCGAGAGCGTCAGTATTAAGCGGGGGAGAATTAGATCGCGATGGGAAAAAATTCGGTTAAGGCCAGG
GGGAAAGAAAAAATATAAATTAAAACATATAGTATGGGCAAGCAGGGAGCTAGAACGATTCGCAGTTAAT
CCTGGCCTGTTAGAAACATCAGAAGGCTGTAGACAAATACTGGGACAGCTACAACCATCCCTTCAGACAG
GATCAGAAGAACTTAGATCATTATATAATACAGTAGCAACCCTCTATTGTGTGCATCAAAGGATAGAGAT
AAAAGACACCAAGGAAGCTTTAGACAAGATAGAGGAAGAGCAAAACAAAAGTAAGACCACCGCACAGCAA
GCGGCCGCTGATCTTCAGACCTGGAGGAGGAGATATGAGGGACAATTGGAGAAGTGAATTATATAAATAT
AAAGTAGTAAAAATTGAACCATTAGGAGTAGCACCCACCAAGGCAAAGAGAAGAGTGGTGCAGAGAGAAA
AAAGAGCAGTGGGAATAGGAGCTTTGTTCCTTGGGTTCTTGGGAGCAGCAGGAAGCACTATGGGCGCAGC
GTCAATGACGCTGACGGTACAGGCCAGACAATTATTGTCTGGTATAGTGCAGCAGCAGAACAATTTGCTG
AGGGCTATTGAGGCGCAACAGCATCTGTTGCAACTCACAGTCTGGGGCATCAAGCAGCTCCAGGCAAGAA
TCCTGGCTGTGGAAAGATACCTAAAGGATCAACAGCTCCTGGGGATTTGGGGTTGCTCTGGAAAACTCAT
TTGCACCACTGCTGTGCCTTGGAATGCTAGTTGGAGTAATAAATCTCTGGAACAGATTTGGAATCACACG
ACCTGGATGGAGTGGGACAGAGAAATTAACAATTACACAAGCTTAATACACTCCTTAATTGAAGAATCGC
AAAACCAGCAAGAAAAGAATGAACAAGAATTATTGGAATTAGATAAATGGGCAAGTTTGTGGAATTGGTT
TAACATAACAAATTGGCTGTGGTATATAAAATTATTCATAATGATAGTAGGAGGCTTGGTAGGTTTAAGA
ATAGTTTTTGCTGTACTTTCTATAGTGAATAGAGTTAGGCAGGGATATTCACCATTATCGTTTCAGACCC
ACCTCCCAACCCCGAGGGGAC
