Features (pLannotate 1.2.2; 33 found; start..end, strand, type, name):
      1..315     +  promoter       tight TRE promoter: Tet-responsive promoter PTight, consisting of seven tet operator sequences followed by the minimal CMV promoter
    332..456     +  protein_bind   attR1: mutant version of attR; recombination site for the Gateway® LR reaction LR Clonase™
    481..511     +  promoter       lac UV5 promoter: E. coli lac promoter with an "up" mutation
    535..564     +  promoter       cat promoter (fragment): promoter of the E. coli cat gene encoding chloramphenicol acetyltransferase
    565..1224    +  CDS            CmR: chloramphenicol acetyltransferase; cat; confers resistance to chloramphenicol
   1403..1561    +  CDS            ccdA (fragment): CCDA_ECO57 - Also known as H, letA. Experimental evidence at protein level: Swiss-Prot protein existence level 1. Antitoxin component of a type II toxin-antitoxin (TA) system which inhibits the post-segregational killing (PSK) of plasmid-free cells, also referred to as a plasmid addiction system. Binds to and blocks the activity of CcdB; will also remove bound CcdB protein from the CcdB-GyrA complex by forming a CcdA-CcdB complex, a process termed rejuvenation. Functions as a transcriptional corepressor for the ccdAB operon, repression also requires CcdB (By similarity). From Escherichia coli
   1566..1868    +  CDS            ccdB: CCDB_ECOLI - Also known as G, letB, letD. Experimental evidence at protein level: Swiss-Prot protein existence level 1. Toxic component of a type II toxin-antitoxin (TA) system, functioning in plasmid maintainence. Responsible for the post- segregational killing (PSK) of plasmid-free cells, also referred to as a plasmid addiction system. Half-life of over 2 hours. Cell killing by CcdB is accompanied by filamentation, defects in chromosome and plasmid segregation, defects in cell division, formation of anucleate cells, decreased DNA synthesis and plasmid loss. Interferes with the activity of DN
   1912..2036    -  protein_bind   attR2: mutant version of attR; recombination site for the Gateway® LR reaction LR Clonase™
   2095..2113    +  CDS            9xHis (fragment): 9xHis affinity tag
   2123..2633    +  promoter       hPGK promoter: human phosphoglycerate kinase 1 promoter
   2649..3440    +  CDS            NeoR/KanR: aminoglycoside phosphotransferase from Tn5; aph(3')-II (or nptII); confers resistance to neomycin, kanamycin, and G418 (Geneticin®)
   3513..4210    +  CDS            rtTA3 (fragment): reverse tetracycline transactivator 3 activates expression from Tet-responsive promoters in the presence of doxycycline
   4140..4250    +  CDS            VP48: 3 tandem repeats of the minimal activation domain of herpes simplex virus VP16 (Cheng et al., 2013)
   4286..4834    +  misc_feature   WPRE (fragment): woodchuck hepatitis virus posttranscriptional regulatory element
   4860..4931    +  CDS            nef (fragment): NEF_HV1Z2 - Experimental evidence at protein level: Swiss-Prot protein existence level 1. Extracellular Nef protein targets CD4(+) T-lymphocytes for apoptosis by interacting with CXCR4 surface receptors. From Human immunodeficiency virus type 1 group M subtype D (isolate Z2/CDC-Z34) (HIV-1).
   4933..5166    +  LTR            3' LTR (ΔU3): self-inactivating 3' long terminal repeat (LTR) from HIV-1
   5238..5359    +  polyA_signal   SV40 poly(A) signal: SV40 polyadenylation signal
   5399..5534    +  rep_origin     SV40 ori: SV40 origin of replication
   5542..5605    +  promoter       AmpR promoter: bla
   5606..6466    +  CDS            AmpR: β-lactamase; bla; confers resistance to ampicillin, carbenicillin, and related antibiotics
   6637..7225    +  rep_origin     ori: high-copy-number ColE1/pMB1/pBR322/pUC origin of replication
   7408..7500    +  CDS            lacI (fragment): lac repressor; lacI; The lac repressor binds to the lac operator to inhibit transcription in E. coli. This inhibition can be relieved by adding lactose or isopropyl-β-D-thiogalactopyranoside (IPTG).
   7513..7534    +  protein_bind   CAP binding site: CAP binding activates transcription in the presence of cAMP. E. coli catabolite activator protein
   7552..7579    +  promoter       lac promoter (fragment): promoter for the E. coli lac operon
   7587..7603    +  protein_bind   lac operator: The lac repressor binds to the lac operator to inhibit transcription in E. coli. This inhibition can be relieved by adding lactose or isopropyl-β-D-thiogalactopyranoside (IPTG). lac repressor encoded by lacI
   7648..7666    +  promoter       T3 promoter: promoter for bacteriophage T3 RNA polymerase
   7694..7920    +  promoter       RSV promoter: Rous sarcoma virus enhancer/promoter
   7921..8101    +  LTR            5' LTR (truncated): truncated 5' long terminal repeat (LTR) from HIV-1
   8148..8273    +  misc_feature   HIV-1 Ψ: packaging signal of human immunodeficiency virus type 1
   8257..8620    +  CDS            HIV-1 gag (fragment): gag protein from human immunodeficiency virus 1; gag
   8766..8999    +  misc_feature   RRE: The Rev response element (RRE) of HIV-1 allows for Rev-dependent mRNA export from the nucleus to the cytoplasm.
   9376..9400    +  CDS            Rev (fragment): human immunodeficiency virus 1 (HIV-1) Rev protein; rev; enhances nuclear export of unspliced and incompletely spliced viral mRNAs
   9441..9558    +  misc_feature   cPPT/CTS: central polypurine tract and central termination sequence of HIV-1
>Addgene plasmid #158561 | pLIX403-ccdB-G418 | addgene full sequence | sequence record 309877 | Addgene NGS Result
GAGTTTACTCCCTATCAGTGATAGAGAACGTATGTCGAGTTTACTCCCTATCAGTGATAGAGAACGATGT
CGAGTTTACTCCCTATCAGTGATAGAGAACGTATGTCGAGTTTACTCCCTATCAGTGATAGAGAACGTAT
GTCGAGTTTACTCCCTATCAGTGATAGAGAACGTATGTCGAGTTTATCCCTATCAGTGATAGAGAACGTA
TGTCGAGTTTACTCCCTATCAGTGATAGAGAACGTATGTCGAGGTAGGCGTGTACGGTGGGAGGCCTATA
TAAGCAGAGCTCGTTTAGTGAACCGTCAGATCGCCTGGAGAATTGGCTAGCACAAGTTTGTACAAAAAAG
CTGAACGAGAAACGTAAAATGATATAAATATCAATATATTAAATTAGATTTTGCATAAAAAACAGACTAC
ATAATACTGTAAAACACAACATATCCAGTCACTATGGCGGCCGCATTAGGCACCCCAGGCTTTACACTTT
ATGCTTCCGGCTCGTATAATGTGTGGATTTTGAGTTAGGATCCGTCGAGATTTTCAGGAGCTAAGGAAGC
TAAAATGGAGAAAAAAATCACTGGATATACCACCGTTGATATATCCCAATGGCATCGTAAAGAACATTTT
GAGGCATTTCAGTCAGTTGCTCAATGTACCTATAACCAGACCGTTCAGCTGGATATTACGGCCTTTTTAA
AGACCGTAAAGAAAAATAAGCACAAGTTTTATCCGGCCTTTATTCACATTCTTGCCCGCCTGATGAATGC
TCATCCGGAATTCCGTATGGCAATGAAAGACGGTGAGCTGGTGATATGGGATAGTGTTCACCCTTGTTAC
ACCGTTTTCCATGAGCAAACTGAAACGTTTTCATCGCTCTGGAGTGAATACCACGACGATTTCCGGCAGT
TTCTACACATATATTCGCAAGATGTGGCGTGTTACGGTGAAAACCTGGCCTATTTCCCTAAAGGGTTTAT
TGAGAATATGTTTTTCGTCTCAGCCAATCCCTGGGTGAGTTTCACCAGTTTTGATTTAAACGTGGCCAAT
ATGGACAACTTCTTCGCCCCCGTTTTCACCATGGGCAAATATTATACGCAAGGCGACAAGGTGCTGATGC
CGCTGGCGATTCAGGTTCATCATGCCGTTTGTGATGGCTTCCATGTCGGCAGAATGCTTAATGAATTACA
ACAGTACTGCGATGAGTGGCAGGGCGGGGCGTAAAGATCTGGATCCGGCTTACTAAAAGCCAGATAACAG
TATGCGTATTTGCGCGCTGATTTTTGCGGTATAAGAATATATACTGATATGTATACCCGAAGTATGTCAA
AAAGAGGTATGCTATGAAGCAGCGTATTACAGTGACAGTTGACAGCGACAGCTATCAGTTGCTCAAGGCA
TATATGATGTCAATATCTCCGGTCTGGTAAGCACAACCATGCAGAATGAAGCCCGTCGTCTGCGTGCCGA
ACGCTGGAAAGCGGAAAATCAGGAAGGGATGGCTGAGGTCGCCCGGTTTATTGAAATGAACGGCTCTTTT
GCTGACGAGAACAGGGGCTGGTGAAATGCAGTTTAAGGTTTACACCTATAAAAGAGAGAGCCGTTATCGT
CTGTTTGTGGATGTACAGAGTGATATTATTGACACGCCCGGGCGACGGATGGTGATCCCCCTGGCCAGTG
CACGTCTGCTGTCAGATAAAGTCTCCCGTGAACTTTACCCGGTGGTGCATATCGGGGATGAAAGCTGGCG
CATGATGACCACCGATATGGCCAGTGTGCCGGTCTCCGTTATCGGGGAAGAAGTGGCTGATCTCAGCCAC
CGCGAAAATGACATCAAAAACGCCATTAACCTGATGTTCTGGGGAATATAAATGTCAGGCTCCCTTATAC
ACAGCCAGTCTGCAGGTCGACCATAGTGACTGGATATGTTGTGTTTTACAGTATTATGTAGTCTGTTTTT
TATGCAAAATCTAATTTAATATATTGATATTTATATCATTTTACGTTTCTCGTTCAGCTTTCTTGTACAA
AGTGGTTGCAGGAAAGCCAATCCCAAACCCACTCCTAGGTCTCGACAGTACAGCATAGACCGGTCCACCA
CCACCACCACCACTAAGGATCCGGGGTTGGGGTTGCGCCTTTTCCAAGGCAGCCCTGGGTTTGCGCAGGG
ACGCGGCTGCTCTGGGCGTGGTTCCGGGAAACGCAGCGGCGCCGACCCTGGGTCTCGCACATTCTTCACG
TCCGTTCGCAGCGTCACCCGGATCTTCGCCGCTACCCTTGTGGGCCCCCCGGCGACGCTTCCTGCTCCGC
CCCTAAGTCGGGAAGGTTCCTTGCGGTTCGCGGCGTGCCGGACGTGACAAACGGAAGCCGCACGTCTCAC
TAGTACCCTCGCAGACGGACAGCGCCAGGGAGCAATGGCAGCGCGCCGACCGCGATGGGCTGTGGCCAAT
AGCGGCTGCTCAGCAGGGCGCGCCGAGAGCAGCGGCCGGGAAGGGGCGGTGCGGGAGGCGGGGTGTGGGG
CGGTAGTGTGGGCCCTGTTCCTGCCCGCGCGGTGTTCCGCATTCTGCAAGCCTCCGGAGCGCACGTCGGC
AGTCGGCTCCCTCGTTGACCGAATCACCGACCTCTCTCCCCAGCTTAATTAATTCACCATGATTGAACAA
GATGGATTGCACGCAGGTTCTCCGGCCGCTTGGGTGGAGAGGCTATTCGGCTATGACTGGGCACAACAGA
CAATCGGCTGCTCTGATGCCGCCGTGTTCCGGCTGTCAGCGCAGGGGCGCCCGGTTCTTTTTGTCAAGAC
CGACCTGTCCGGTGCCCTGAATGAACTGCAAGACGAGGCAGCGCGGCTATCGTGGCTGGCCACGACGGGC
GTTCCTTGCGCAGCTGTGCTCGACGTTGTCACTGAAGCGGGAAGGGACTGGCTGCTATTGGGCGAAGTGC
CGGGGCAGGATCTCCTGTCATCTCACCTTGCTCCTGCCGAGAAAGTATCCATCATGGCTGATGCAATGCG
GCGGCTGCATACGCTTGATCCGGCTACCTGCCCATTCGACCACCAAGCGAAACATCGCATCGAGCGAGCA
CGTACTCGGATGGAAGCCGGTCTTGTCGATCAGGATGATCTGGACGAAGAGCATCAGGGGCTCGCGCCAG
CCGAACTGTTCGCCAGGCTCAAGGCGAGCATGCCCGACGGCGAGGATCTCGTCGTGACCCATGGCGATGC
CTGCTTGCCGAATATCATGGTGGAAAATGGCCGCTTTTCTGGATTCATCGACTGTGGCCGGCTGGGTGTG
GCGGACCGCTATCAGGACATAGCGTTGGCTACCCGTGATATTGCTGAAGAGCTTGGCGGCGAATGGGCTG
ACCGCTTCCTCGTGCTTTACGGTATCGCCGCTCCCGATTCGCAGCGCATCGCCTTCTATCGCCTTCTTGA
CGAGTTCTTCCCTGCAGGTCCCGGTGCCGAAGGTAGAGGTTCTCTCCTCACTTGTGGTGATGTTGAAGAA
AACCCTGGTCCAATGTCTAGACTGGACAAGAGCAAAGTCATAAACGGAGCTCTGGAATTACTCAATGGTG
TCGGTATCGAAGGCCTGACGACAAGGAAACTCGCTCAAAAGCTGGGAGTTGAGCAGCCTACCCTGTACTG
GCACGTGAAGAACAAGCGGGCCCTGCTCGATGCCCTGCCAATCGAGATGCTGGACAGGCATCATACCCAC
TTCTGCCCCCTGGAAGGCGAGTCATGGCAAGACTTTCTGCGGAACAACGCCAAGTCATACCGCTGTGCTC
TCCTCTCACATCGCGACGGGGCTAAAGTGCATCTCGGCACCCGCCCAACAGAGAAACAGTACGAAACCCT
GGAAAATCAGCTCGCGTTCCTGTGTCAGCAAGGCTTCTCCCTGGAGAACGCACTGTACGCTCTGTCCGCC
GTGGGCCACTTTACACTGGGCTGCGTATTGGAGGAACAGGAGCATCAAGTAGCAAAAGAGGAAAGAGAGA
CACCTACCACCGATTCTATGCCCCCACTTCTGAGACAAGCAATTGAGCTGTTCGACCGGCAGGGAGCCGA
ACCTGCCTTCCTTTTCGGCCTGGAACTAATCATATGTGGCCTGGAGAAACAGCTAAAGTGCGAAAGCGGC
GGGCCGACCGACGCCCTTGACGATTTTGACTTAGACATGCTCCCAGCCGATGCCCTTGACGACTTTGACC
TTGATATGCTGCCTGCTGACGCTCTTGACGATTTTGACCTTGACATGCTCCCCGGGTAACTAAGTAAGGA
TCGATCCAAGATATCGTATTCTTAACTATGTTGCTCCTTTTACGCTATGTGGATACGCTGCTTTAATGCC
TTTGTATCATGCTATTGCTTCCCGTATGGCTTTCATTTTCTCCTCCTTGTATAAATCCTGGTTGCTGTCT
CTTTATGAGGAGTTGTGGCCCGTTGTCAGGCAACGTGGCGTGGTGTGCACTGTGTTTGCTGACGCAACCC
CCACTGGTTGGGGCATTGCCACCACCTGTCAGCTCCTTTCCGGGACTTTCGCTTTCCCCCTCCCTATTGC
CACGGCGGAACTCATCGCCGCCTGCCTTGCCCGCTGCTGGACAGGGGCTCGGCTGTTGGGCACTGACAAT
TCCGTGGTGTTGTCGGGGAAGCTGACGTCCTTTCCATGGCTGCTCGCCTGTGTTGCCACCTGGATTCTGC
GCGGGACGTCCTTCTGCTACGTCCCTTCGGCCCTCAATCCAGCGGACCTTCCTTCCCGCGGCCTGCTGCC
GGCTCTGCGGCCTCTTCCGCGTCTTCGCCTTCGCCCTCAGACGAGTCGGATCTCCCTTTGGGCCGCCTCC
CCGCCTGTTTCGCCTCGGCGTCCGGACTAGAGGTACCTTTAAGACCAATGACTTACAAGGCAGCTGTAGA
TCTTAGCCACTTTTTAAAAGAAAAGGGGGGACTGGAAGGGCTAATTCACTCCCAACGAAGACAAGATCTG
CTTTTTGCTTGTACTGGGTCTCTCTGGTTAGACCAGATCTGAGCCTGGGAGCTCTCTGGCTAACTAGGGA
ACCCACTGCTTAAGCCTCAATAAAGCTTGCCTTGAGTGCTTCAAGTAGTGTGTGCCCGTCTGTTGTGTGA
CTCTGGTAACTAGAGATCCCTCAGACCCTTTTAGTCAGTGTGGAAAATCTCTAGCAGTAGTAGTTCATGT
CATCTTATTATTCAGTATTTATAACTTGCAAAGAAATGAATATCAGAGAGTGAGAGGAACTTGTTTATTG
CAGCTTATAATGGTTACAAATAAAGCAATAGCATCACAAATTTCACAAATAAAGCATTTTTTTCACTGCA
TTCTAGTTGTGGTTTGTCCAAACTCATCAATGTATCTTATCATGTCTGGCTCTAGCTATCCCGCCCCTAA
CTCCGCCCATCCCGCCCCTAACTCCGCCCAGTTCCGCCCATTCTCCGCCCCATGGCTGACTAATTTTTTT
TATTTATGCAGAGGCCGAGGCCGCCTCGGCCTCTGAGCTATTCCAGAAGTAGTGAGGAGGCTTTTTTGGA
GGCCTTTCAAATATGTATCCGCTCATGAGACAATAACCCTGATAAATGCTTCAATAATATTGAAAAAGGA
AGAGTATGAGTATTCAACATTTCCGTGTCGCCCTTATTCCCTTTTTTGCGGCATTTTGCCTTCCTGTTTT
TGCTCACCCAGAAACGCTGGTGAAAGTAAAAGATGCTGAAGATCAGTTGGGTGCACGAGTGGGTTACATC
GAACTGGATCTCAACAGCGGTAAGATCCTTGAGAGTTTTCGCCCCGAAGAACGTTTTCCAATGATGAGCA
CTTTTAAAGTTCTGCTATGTGGCGCGGTATTATCCCGTATTGACGCCGGGCAAGAGCAACTCGGTCGCCG
CATACACTATTCTCAGAATGACTTGGTTGAGTACTCACCAGTCACAGAAAAGCATCTTACGGATGGCATG
ACAGTAAGAGAATTATGCAGTGCTGCCATAACCATGAGTGATAACACTGCGGCCAACTTACTTCTGACAA
CGATCGGAGGACCGAAGGAGCTAACCGCTTTTTTGCACAACATGGGGGATCATGTAACTCGCCTTGATCG
TTGGGAACCGGAGCTGAATGAAGCCATACCAAACGACGAGCGTGACACCACGATGCCTGTAGCAATGGCA
ACAACGTTGCGCAAACTATTAACTGGCGAACTACTTACTCTAGCTTCCCGGCAACAATTAATAGACTGGA
TGGAGGCGGATAAAGTTGCAGGACCACTTCTGCGCTCGGCCCTTCCGGCTGGCTGGTTTATTGCTGATAA
ATCTGGAGCCGGTGAGCGTGGGTCTCGCGGTATCATTGCAGCACTGGGGCCAGATGGTAAGCCCTCCCGT
ATCGTAGTTATCTACACGACGGGGAGTCAGGCAACTATGGATGAACGAAATAGACAGATCGCTGAGATAG
GTGCCTCACTGATTAAGCATTGGTAACTGTCAGACCAAGTTTACTCATATATACTTTAGATTGATTTAAA
ACTTCATTTTTAATTTAAAAGGATCTAGGTGAAGATCCTTTTTGATAATCTCATGACCAAAATCCCTTAA
CGTGAGTTTTCGTTCCACTGAGCGTCAGACCCCGTAGAAAAGATCAAAGGATCTTCTTGAGATCCTTTTT
TTCTGCGCGTAATCTGCTGCTTGCAAACAAAAAAACCACCGCTACCAGCGGTGGTTTGTTTGCCGGATCA
AGAGCTACCAACTCTTTTTCCGAAGGTAACTGGCTTCAGCAGAGCGCAGATACCAAATACTGTTCTTCTA
GTGTAGCCGTAGTTAGGCCACCACTTCAAGAACTCTGTAGCACCGCCTACATACCTCGCTCTGCTAATCC
TGTTACCAGTGGCTGCTGCCAGTGGCGATAAGTCGTGTCTTACCGGGTTGGACTCAAGACGATAGTTACC
GGATAAGGCGCAGCGGTCGGGCTGAACGGGGGGTTCGTGCACACAGCCCAGCTTGGAGCGAACGACCTAC
ACCGAACTGAGATACCTACAGCGTGAGCTATGAGAAAGCGCCACGCTTCCCGAAGGGAGAAAGGCGGACA
GGTATCCGGTAAGCGGCAGGGTCGGAACAGGAGAGCGCACGAGGGAGCTTCCAGGGGGAAACGCCTGGTA
TCTTTATAGTCCTGTCGGGTTTCGCCACCTCTGACTTGAGCGTCGATTTTTGTGATGCTCGTCAGGGGGG
CGGAGCCTATGGAAAAACGCCAGCAACGCGGCCTTTTTACGGTTCCTGGCCTTTTGCTGGCCTTTTGCTC
ACATGTTCTTTCCTGCGTTATCCCCTGATTCTGTGGATAACCGTATTACCGCCTTTGAGTGAGCTGATAC
CGCTCGCCGCAGCCGAACGACCGAGCGCAGCGAGTCAGTGAGCGAGGAAGCGGAAGAGCGCCCAATACGC
AAACCGCCTCTCCCCGCGCGTTGGCCGATTCATTAATGCAGCTGGCACGACAGGTTTCCCGACTGGAAAG
CGGGCAGTGAGCGCAACGCAATTAATGTGAGTTAGCTCACTCATTAGGCACCCCAGGCTTCACACTTTAT
GCTTCCGGCTCGTATGTTGTGTGGAATTGTGAGCGGATAACAATTTCACACAGGAAACAGCTATGACCAT
GATTACGCCAAGCGCGCAATTAACCCTCACTAAAGGGAACAAAAGCTGGAGCTGCAAGCTTAATGTAGTC
TTATGCAATACTCTTGTAGTCTTGCAACATGGTAACGATGAGTTAGCAACATGCCTTACAAGGAGAGAAA
AAGCACCGTGCATGCCGATTGGTGGAAGTAAGGTGGTACGATCGTGCCTTATTAGGAAGGCAACAGACGG
GTCTGACATGGATTGGACGAACCACTGAATTGCCGCATTGCAGAGATATTGTATTTAAGTGCCTAGCTCG
ATACATAAACGGGTCTCTCTGGTTAGACCAGATCTGAGCCTGGGAGCTCTCTGGCTAACTAGGGAACCCA
CTGCTTAAGCCTCAATAAAGCTTGCCTTGAGTGCTTCAAGTAGTGTGTGCCCGTCTGTTGTGTGACTCTG
GTAACTAGAGATCCCTCAGACCCTTTTAGTCAGTGTGGAAAATCTCTAGCAGTGGCGCCCGAACAGGGAC
TTGAAAGCGAAAGGGAAACCAGAGGAGCTCTCTCGACGCAGGACTCGGCTTGCTGAAGCGCGCACGGCAA
GAGGCGAGGGGCGGCGACTGGTGAGTACGCCAAAAATTTTGACTAGCGGAGGCTAGAAGGAGAGAGATGG
GTGCGAGAGCGTCAGTATTAAGCGGGGGAGAATTAGATCGCGATGGGAAAAAATTCGGTTAAGGCCAGGG
GGAAAGAAAAAATATAAATTAAAACATATAGTATGGGCAAGCAGGGAGCTAGAACGATTCGCAGTTAATC
CTGGCCTGTTAGAAACATCAGAAGGCTGTAGACAAATACTGGGACAGCTACAACCATCCCTTCAGACAGG
ATCAGAAGAACTTAGATCATTATATAATACAGTAGCAACCCTCTATTGTGTGCATCAAAGGATAGAGATA
AAAGACACCAAGGAAGCTTTAGACAAGATAGAGGAAGAGCAAAACAAAAGTAAGACCACCGCACAGCAAG
CGGCCGCTGATCTTCAGACCTGGAGGAGGAGATATGAGGGACAATTGGAGAAGTGAATTATATAAATATA
AAGTAGTAAAAATTGAACCATTAGGAGTAGCACCCACCAAGGCAAAGAGAAGAGTGGTGCAGAGAGAAAA
AAGAGCAGTGGGAATAGGAGCTTTGTTCCTTGGGTTCTTGGGAGCAGCAGGAAGCACTATGGGCGCAGCG
TCAATGACGCTGACGGTACAGGCCAGACAATTATTGTCTGGTATAGTGCAGCAGCAGAACAATTTGCTGA
GGGCTATTGAGGCGCAACAGCATCTGTTGCAACTCACAGTCTGGGGCATCAAGCAGCTCCAGGCAAGAAT
CCTGGCTGTGGAAAGATACCTAAAGGATCAACAGCTCCTGGGGATTTGGGGTTGCTCTGGAAAACTCATT
TGCACCACTGCTGTGCCTTGGAATGCTAGTTGGAGTAATAAATCTCTGGAACAGATTTGGAATCACACGA
CCTGGATGGAGTGGGACAGAGAAATTAACAATTACACAAGCTTAATACACTCCTTAATTGAAGAATCGCA
AAACCAGCAAGAAAAGAATGAACAAGAATTATTGGAATTAGATAAATGGGCAAGTTTGTGGAATTGGTTT
AACATAACAAATTGGCTGTGGTATATAAAATTATTCATAATGATAGTAGGAGGCTTGGTAGGTTTAAGAA
TAGTTTTTGCTGTACTTTCTATAGTGAATAGAGTTAGGCAGGGATATTCACCATTATCGTTTCAGACCCA
CCTCCCAACCCCGAGGGGACAATTCTCGACCTCGAGACAAATGGCAGTATTCATCCACAATTTTAAAAGA
AAAGGGGGGATTGGGGGGTACAGTGCAGGGGAAAGAATAGTAGACATAATAGCAACAGACATACAAACTA
AAGAATTACAAAAACAAATTACAAAAATTCAAAATTTTCGGGTTTATTACAGGGACAGCAGAGATCCACT
TTGGCCGCGAATCGATATGTC
